>Addgene plasmid #214577 | AiP1916 - pAAV-AiE2437m-minBG-SYFP2-WPRE-BGHpA | addgene full sequence | sequence record 432585 | Addgene NGS Result
TCTTCAGCATCTTTTACTTTCACCAGCGTTTCTGGGTGAGCAAAAACAGGAAGGCAAAATGCCGCAAAAA
AGGGAATAAGGGCGACACGGAAATGTTGAATACTCATACTCTTCCTTTTTCAATATTATTGAAGCATTTA
TCAGGGTTATTGTCTCATGAGCGGATACATATTTGAATGTATTTAGAAAAATAAACAAATAGGGGTTCCG
CGCACATTTCCCCGAAAAGTGCCACCTGACGTCTAAGAAACCATTATTATCATGACATTAACCTATAAAA
ATAGGCGTATCACGAGGCCCTTTCGTCTCGCGCGTTTCGGTGATGACGGTGAAAACCTCTGACACATGCA
GCTCCCGGAGACGGTCACAGCTTGTCTGTAAGCGGATGCCGGGAGCAGACAAGCCCGTCAGGGCGCGTCA
GCGGGTGTTGGCGGGTGTCGGGGCTGGCTTAACTATGCGGCATCAGAGCAGATTGTACTGAGAGTGCACC
ATAAAATTGTAAACGTTAATATTTTGTTAAAATTCGCGTTAAATTTTTGTTAAATCAGCTCATTTTTTAA
CCAATAGACCGAAATCGGCAAAATCCCTTATAAATCAAAAGAATAGCCCGAGATAGAGT
[37 nt withheld, positions 620-656]
AAAGAACGTGGACTCCAACGTCAAAGG
[141 nt withheld, positions 684-824]
G
[46 nt withheld, positions 826-871]
A
[95 nt withheld, positions 873-967]
TATGCGGTGTGAAATACCGCACAGATGCGTAAGGAGAAAATACCGCATCAGGCGCCCCTGCAGGCAGCTG
CGCGCTCGCTCGCTCACTGAGGCCGCCCGGGCAAAGCCCGGGCGTCGGGCGACCTTTGGTCGCCCGGCCT
CAGTGAGCGAGCGAGCGCGCAGAGAGGGAGTGGCCAACTCCATCACTAGGGGTTCCTGCGGCCGCTCGGT
CCGCACGTGAGATCTCATGCCTGCTATTGTCTTCCCAATCCTCCCCCTTGCTGTCCTGCCCCACCCCACC
CCCCAGAATAGAATGACACCTACTCAGACAATGCGATGCAATTTCCTCATTTTATTAGGAAAGGACAGTG
GGAGTGGCACCTTCCAGGGTCAAGGAAGGCACGGGGGAGGGGCAAACAACAGATGGCTGGCAACTAGAAG
GCACAGTCGAAGATCTCTCGAGCCACGGAATTGTCAGTGCCCAACAGCCGAGCCCCTGTCCAGCAGCGGG
CAAGGCAGGCGGCGATGAGTTCCGCCGTGGCAAGAACTAACCAGGATTTATACAAGGAGGAGAAAATGAA
AGCCATACGGGAAGCAATAGCATGATACAAAGGCATTAAAGCAGCGTATCCACATAGCGTAAAAGGAGCA
ACATAGTTAAGAATACCAGTCAATCTTTCACAAATTTTGTAATCCAGAGGTTGATTATGATATCGAATTC
GCGGCCGCGGCGCGCCGTCGACTTACTTGTACAGCTCGTCCATGCCGAGAGTGATCCCGGCGGCGGTCAC
GAACTCCAGCAGGACCATGTGATCGCGCTTCTCGTTGGGGTCTTTGCTCAGCTTGGACTGGTAGCTCAGG
TAGTGGTTGTCGGGCAGCAGCACGGGGCCGTCGCCGATGGGGGTGTTCTGCTGGTAGTGGTCGGCGAGCT
GCACGCCGCCGTCCTCGATGTTGTGGCGGATCTTGAAGTTGGCCTTGATGCCGTTCTTCTGCTTGTCGGC
GGTGATATAGACGTTGTGGCTGTTGTAGTTGTACTCCAGCTTGTGCCCCAGGATGTTGCCGTCCTCCTTG
AAGTCGATGCCCTTCAGCTCGATGCGGTTCACCAGGGTGTCGCCCTCGAACTTCACCTCGGCGCGGGTCT
TGTAGTTGCCGTCGTCCTTGAAGAAGATGGTGCGCTCCTGGACGTAGCCTTCGGGCATGGCGGACTTGAA
GAAGTCGTGCTGCTTCATGTGGTCGGGGTAGCGGGCGAAGCACTGCACGCCGTAGCCCAGGGTGGTCACG
AGGGTGGGCCAGGGCACGGGCAGCTTGCCGGTGGTGCAGATCAGCTTCAGGGTCAGCTTGCCGTAGGTGG
CATCGCCCTCGCCCTCGCCGGACACGCTGAACTTGTGGCCGTTTACGTCGCCGTCCAGCTCGACCAGGAT
GGGCACCACCCCGGTGAACAGCTCCTCGCCCTTGCTCACCATGGTGGCGACCGGTAGCGCTAGCTTCGAA
AGATCTGGATCCCAGAAGCAAATGTAAGCAATAGATGGCTCTGCCCTGACTTTTATGCCCAGCCCGAGCT
CCGATCCCCCTGAGAAATGAGTAAGAGAACAGGATTGCAAGGCAGTCGGTGGTGCAAACCTTAACACTCA
GTTTCTCTATCTAGTCACTGGTTAGTAACCCCATGCCCTCAGTGGATAAGGGGGTGGGGGGGGGAATGTT
GGTTTTATCTGTAGATAAAACAGGCTAGCCATTGATGAAGGTTTCTTCCCTTTCTCCTCCAATAGCTGTG
AGAAGCCACAATCTAGAAATAGCTACAATGCCCATAAATGCTGTCACCAGAGGAAGGGTCCTGCCTGTGA
CACAAAAGACAGGTCCTGCTTGGTTGCTGGCATCTTGGGGGCAGAGCTGAATTCCTGGGCTGATGAGTTT
GGCGAGGGTGGGCAGCCACCCTCCTGGCTCCCTCTTCTTCCTCTCACCATCTCTTCCAACCACGTGTCTG
TCTTTCCAACCCCCTCAGAACGTGTGTTTGTAGCCAGCTTCTCAGTGGCCTAGGGAGGATTTTTAAAAAT
AGCGTCATTGATTTCATGTTTTGGAATAAGAAAAGCAATAGACGCGTTCTGTTTAGAAAAAAAAATAATT
AGATGGTACAGAAAAGAAAAATAAAAAAGAGAGGGGAATTGGCCTAAATCTTCTCCACAGAAACTTTCAT
CATCCCTATTTGGTATGGTGCCCCACCCCCAATCCGAGTCCTGTTCTCTGTGGCCGTCCTGTGGGCTTCC
TTGTCCAGATGGGATGGGGGCCTGACTCTATGGCAGATGGATCAGAGCTGGCCAGCAGGTGTGAATCCAG
CATAGTGTGGTGCAGTGTGGACAGACCCACAGGGCCACCCTGGTTCTTCAGCCTAGTCATCGCTGCATAG
TCACTTCCCCACAACCTGCCTTATCAGAATACTCTCCATCGATACCTTTCCGGTTCACCTGGAGTCTTAC
GAAATGAATGCCACACAGCTAACTAAGGCCTGCGTCAGCTTTGTTCAGAGGGGCAAGACGACTCTGTCCA
AGGCATAGCAAAGTTGAAGTGAGGAAGCCAGCCAGGTCTCTGATGGTATTAGACTTGAAGTGTGCGGCCG
CAGGAACCCCTAGTGATGGAGTTGGCCACTCCCTCTCTGCGCGCTCGCTCGCTCACTGAGGCCGGGCGAC
CAAAGGTCGCCCGACGCCCGGGCGGCCTCAGTGAGCGAGCGAGCGCGCAGCTGCCTGCAGGACATGTGAG
CAAAAGGCCAGCAAAAGGCCAGGAACCGTAAAAAGGCCGCGTTGCTGGCGTTTTTCCATAGGCTCCGCCC
CCCTGACGAGCATCACAAAAATCGACGCTCAAGTCAGAGGTGGCGAAACCCGACAGGACTATAAAGATAC
CAGGCGTTTCCCCCTGGAAGCTCCCTCGTGCGCTCTCCTGTTCCGACCCTGCCGCTTACCGGATACCTGT
CCGCCTTTCTCCCTTCGGGAAGCGTGGCGCTTTCTCATAGCTCACGCTGTAGGTATCTCAGTTCGGTGTA
GGTCGTTCGCTCCAAGCTGGGCTGTGTGCACGAACCCCCCGTTCAGCCCGACCGCTGCGCCTTATCCGGT
AACTATCGTCTTGAGTCCAACCCGGTAAGACACGACTTATCGCCACTGGCAGCAGCCACTGGTAACAGGA
TTAGCAGAGCGAGGTATGTAGGCGGTGCTACAGAGTTCTTGAAGTGGTGGCCTAACTACGGCTACACTAG
AAGAACAGTATTTGGTATCTGCGCTCTGCTGAAGCCAGTTACCTTCGGAAAAAGAGTTGGTAGCTCTTGA
TCCGGCAAACAAACCACCGCTGGTAGCGGTGGTTTTTTTGTTTGCAAGCAGCAGATTACGCGCAGAAAAA
AAGGATCTCAAGAAGATCCTTTGATCTTTTCTACGGGGTCTGACGCTCAGTGGAACGAAAACTCACGTTA
AGGGATTTTGGTCATGAGATTATCAAAAAGGATCTTCACCTAGATCCTTTTAAATTAAAAATGAAGTTTT
AAATCAATCTAAAGTATATATGAGTAAACTTGGTCTGACAGTTACCAATGCTTAATCAGTGAGGCACCTA
TCTCAGCGATCTGTCTATTTCGTTCATCCATAGTTGCCTGACTCCCCGTCGTGTAGATAACTACGATACG
GGAGGGCTTACCATCTGGCCCCAGTGCTGCAATGATACCGCGAGACCCACGCTCACCGGCTCCAGATTTA
TCAGCAATAAACCAGCCAGCCGGAAGGGCCGAGCGCAGAAGTGGTCCTGCAACTTTATCCGCCTCCATCC
AGTCTATTAATTGTTGCCGGGAAGCTAGAGTAAGTAGTTCGCCAGTTAATAGTTTGCGCAACGTTGTTGC
CATTGCTACAGGCATCGTGGTGTCACGCTCGTCGTTTGGTATGGCTTCATTCAGCTCCGGTTCCCAACGA
TCAAGGCGAGTTACATGATCCCCCATGTTGTGCAAAAAAGCGGTTAGCTCCTTCGGTCCTCCGATCGTTG
TCAGAAGTAAGTTGGCCGCAGTGTTATCACTCATGGTTATGGCAGCACTGCATAATTCTCTTACTGTCAT
GCCATCCGTAAGATGCTTTTCTGTGACTGGTGAGTACTCAACCAAGTCATTCTGAGAATAGTGTATGCGG
CGACCGAGTTGCTCTTGCCCGGCGTCAATACGGGATAATACCGCGCCACATAGCAGAACTTTAAAAGTGC
TCATCATTGGAAAACGTTCTTCGGGGCGAAAACTCTCAAGGATCTTACCGCTGTTGAGATCCAGTTCGAT
GTAACCCACTCGTGCACCCAACTGA
Features (pLannotate 1.2.2; 14 found; start..end, strand, type, name):
    108..212     -  promoter       AmpR promoter: bla
    307..342     +  CDS            rop (fragment): Rop protein, which maintains plasmids at low copy number; rop
    444..493     +  misc_feature   bom (fragment): basis of mobility region from pBR322
    494..949     -  rep_origin     f1 ori (sequence partly withheld): f1 bacteriophage origin of replication; arrow indicates direction of (+) strand synthesis
    968..1019    +  misc_feature   bom (fragment): basis of mobility region from pBR322
   1024..1164    -  repeat_region  AAV2 ITR: inverted terminal repeat of adeno-associated virus serotype 2 inverted
   1282..1393    -  polyA_signal   bGH poly(A) signal: bovine growth hormone polyadenylation signal
   1410..1490    -  misc_feature   WPRE (fragment): woodchuck hepatitis virus posttranscriptional regulatory element
   1496..1653    -  misc_feature   WPRE (fragment): woodchuck hepatitis virus posttranscriptional regulatory element
   1693..2409    -  CDS            SYFP2: SYFP2 is a basic (constitutively fluorescent) yellow fluorescent protein published in 2006, derived from Aequorea victoria. It is reported to be a very rapidly-maturing monomer with moderate acid sensitivity.
   3594..3621    -  repeat_region  AAV2 ITR (fragment): inverted terminal repeat of adeno-associated virus serotype 2 inverted
   3650..3677    -  repeat_region  AAV2 ITR (fragment): inverted terminal repeat of adeno-associated virus serotype 2 inverted
   3750..4338    -  rep_origin     ori: high-copy-number ColE1/pMB1/pBR322/pUC origin of replication
   4509..107     -  CDS            AmpR (across the origin): β-lactamase; bla; confers resistance to ampicillin, carbenicillin, and related antibiotics
