[The description below was written by a language model from this plasmid's Addgene catalogue record and pLannotate feature annotations shown in this document.]
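Description:
AiP1916 - pAAV-AiE2437m-minBG-SYFP2-WPRE-BGHpA is an AAV transfer plasmid built on a pAAV2 backbone and intended for packaging into recombinant adeno-associated virus for delivery to brain tissue. In bacteria it is maintained by a high-copy ColE1/pUC-type origin and selected with ampicillin through the β-lactamase gene and its promoter. The backbone also carries an f1 phage origin and small remnants of the pBR322 rop and bom regions. The 5,262-nt sequenced record shows one full AAV2 inverted terminal repeat and, on the other side of the cassette, only short ITR fragments. This pattern may reflect the difficulty of sequencing or annotating these hairpin-forming repeats, and the record does not say whether that ITR is actually altered. The ITRs are the cis elements needed for replication and encapsidation of the intervening genome.

Between the ITRs lies a reporter cassette in which the enhancer AiE2437m is placed upstream of a minimal beta-globin promoter (minBG) to drive SYFP2, a rapidly maturing monomeric yellow fluorescent protein derived from Aequorea victoria. A minimal promoter has little activity of its own, so expression depends largely on the enhancer, which is described as designed to direct transgene expression in specific brain cell populations. The record does not state which populations. Neither the enhancer nor minBG was annotated by the automated feature caller, but an unannotated stretch of roughly 1.2 kb between SYFP2 and the ITR fragments is where they would be expected. Downstream of SYFP2, a WPRE (detected as two fragments, suggesting a shortened or variant form) enhances transcript stability and expression, and a bovine growth hormone polyadenylation signal terminates the message. The construct belongs to a collection of enhancer AAVs developed for genetic access to cortical cell types, with fluorescence used to label the cells in which the enhancer is active.
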