Addgene plasmid #214577: AiP1916 - pAAV-AiE2437m-minBG-SYFP2-WPRE-BGHpA
Purpose: AiE2437m is an enhancer sequence, designed to drive AAV-mediated transgene expression in specific populations of brain cells
Depositing lab: Allen Institute for Brain Science & Bosiljka Tasic. Depositing organization: Allen Institute. Publication: A suite of enhancer AAVs and transgenic mouse lines for genetic access to cortical cell types. Ben-Simon Y, Hooper M, Narayan S, Daigle TL, Dwivedi D, Way SW, Oster A, Stafford DA, Mich JK, Taormina MJ, Martinez RA, Opitz-Araya X, Roth JR, Alexander JR, Allen S, Amster A, Arbuckle J, Ayala A, Baker PM, Bakken TE, Barcelli T, Barta S, Bendrick J, Bertagnolli D, Bielstein C, Bishwakarma P, Bowlus J, Boyer G, Brouner K, Casian B, Casper T, Chakka AB, Chakrabarty R, Chance RK, Chavan S, Clark M, Colbert K, Collman F, Daniel S, Departee M, DiValentin P, Donadio N, Dotson N, Egdorf T, Fliss T, Gabitto M, Garcia J, Gary A, Gasperini M, Gloe J, Goldy J, Gore BB, Graybuck L, Greisman N, Haeseleer F, Halterman C, Haradon Z, Hastings SD, Helback O, Ho W, Hockemeyer D, Huang C, Huff S, Hunker A, Johansen N, Jones D, Juneau Z, Kalmbach B, Kannan M, Khem S, Kussick E, Kutsal R, Larsen R, Lee C, Lee AY, Leibly M, Lenz GH, Li S, Liang E, Lusk N, Madigan Z, Malloy J, Malone J, McCue R, Melchor J, Mollenkopf T, Moosman S, Morin E, Newman D, Ng L, Ngo K, Omstead V, Otto S, Oyama A, Pena N, Pham T, Phillips E, Pom CA, Potekhina L, Ransford S, Ray PL, Rette D, Reynoldson C, Rimorin C, Rocha D, Ruiz A, Sanchez REA, Sawyer L, Sedeno-Cortes A, Sevigny JP, Shapovalova N, Shepard N, Shulga L, Sigler AR, Siverts L, Soliman S, Somasundaram S, Staats B, Stewart K, Szelenyi E, Tieu M, Trader C, Tran A, van Velthoven CTJ, Walker M, Wang Y, Weed N, Wirthlin M, Wood T, Wynalda B, Yao Z, Zhou T, Ariza J, Dee N, Reding M, Ronellenfitch K, Mufti S, Sunkin SM, Smith KA, Esposito L, Waters J, Thyagarajan B, Yao S, Lein ES, Zeng H, Levi BP, Ngai J, Ting JT, Tasic B. Cell. 2025 May 16:S0092-8674(25)00513-6. doi: 10.1016/j.cell.2025.05.002. PubMed 40403729.
Backbone
  Vector backbone: pAAV2
  Vector type: AAV
Growth in bacteria
  Bacterial resistance: Ampicillin, 100 μg/mL
  Growth temperature: 37°C
  Growth strain: NEB Stable
  Copy number: High Copy
Gene/Insert
  Gene/Insert name: SYFP2
  Species: Synthetic
  Promoter: minBG
  Cloning method: Gibson Cloning
Terms and licenses: Academic/Nonprofit Terms; Industry Terms: Not Available to Industry
Depositor comments: 5' Cloning Site: SgrAI (destroyed), 3' Cloning Site: SgrAI (destroyed). Please visit https://doi.org/10.1101/2024.06.10.597244 for bioRxiv preprint.
How to cite: AiP1916 - pAAV-AiE2437m-minBG-SYFP2-WPRE-BGHpA was a gift from Allen Institute for Brain Science & Bosiljka Tasic (Addgene plasmid # 214577 ; http://n2t.net/addgene:214577 ; RRID:Addgene_214577)
